LOCUS       Exported 9436 bp ds-DNA circular SYN 13-MAY-2021
DEFINITION  Constitutive lentiviral expression of human CTSB..
ACCESSION   .
VERSION     .
KEYWORDS    pLEX307-CTSB-puro
SOURCE      synthetic DNA construct
  ORGANISM  synthetic DNA construct
REFERENCE   1 (bases 1 to 9436)
  AUTHORS   Chavez Lab
  TITLE     Coronavirus host receptors and proteases
  JOURNAL   Unpublished
REFERENCE   2 (bases 1 to 9436)
  AUTHORS   .
  TITLE     Direct Submission
  JOURNAL   Exported May 13, 2021 from SnapGene Server 1.1.58
            http://www.snapgene.com
FEATURES             Location/Qualifiers
     source          1..9436
                     /organism="synthetic DNA construct"
                     /mol_type="other DNA"
     promoter        96..1274
                     /label=EF-1-alpha promoter
                     /note="strong constitutive promoter for human elongation
                     factor EF-1-alpha"
     intron          327..1265
                     /label=EF-1-alpha intron A
                     /note="intron upstream of the start codon of human
                     EF-1-alpha"
     primer_bind     1222..1242
                     /label=EF1a-F
                     /note="Human elongation factor-1a promoter, forward primer"
     protein_bind    1294..1318
                     /gene="mutant version of attB"
                     /label=attB1
                     /bound_moiety="BP Clonase(TM)"
                     /note="recombination site for the Gateway(R) BP reaction"
     protein_bind    complement(2345..2369)
                     /gene="mutant version of attB"
                     /label=attB2
                     /bound_moiety="BP Clonase(TM)"
                     /note="recombination site for the Gateway(R) BP reaction"
     CDS             2377..2418
                     /codon_start=1
                     /product="epitope tag from simian virus 5"
                     /label=V5 tag
                     /translation="GKPIPNPLLGLDST"
     misc_feature    2469..3057
                     /label=WPRE
                     /note="woodchuck hepatitis virus posttranscriptional
                     regulatory element"
     primer_bind     complement(2522..2542)
                     /label=WPRE-R
                     /note="WPRE, reverse primer"
     CDS             complement(2940..2951)
                     /codon_start=1
                     /product="Factor Xa recognition and cleavage site"
                     /label=Factor Xa site
                     /translation="IEGR"
     LTR             3129..3362
                     /label=3' LTR (Delta-U3)
                     /note="self-inactivating 3' long terminal repeat (LTR) from
                     HIV-1"
     polyA_signal    3440..3561
                     /label=SV40 poly(A) signal
                     /note="SV40 polyadenylation signal"
     primer_bind     complement(3477..3496)
                     /label=SV40pA-R
                     /note="SV40 polyA, reverse primer"
     primer_bind     3531..3550
                     /label=EBV-rev
                     /note="SV40 polyA terminator, reverse primer"
     rep_origin      3601..3736
                     /label=SV40 ori
                     /note="SV40 origin of replication"
     primer_bind     complement(3756..3775)
                     /label=T7
                     /note="T7 promoter, forward primer"
     promoter        complement(3757..3775)
                     /label=T7 promoter
                     /note="promoter for bacteriophage T7 RNA polymerase"
     primer_bind     complement(3785..3802)
                     /label=M13 Forward
                     /note="In lacZ gene. Also called M13-F20 or M13 (-21)
                     Forward"
     primer_bind     complement(3785..3801)
                     /label=M13 fwd
                     /note="common sequencing primer, one of multiple similar
                     variants"
     primer_bind     complement(3794..3816)
                     /label=M13/pUC Forward
                     /note="In lacZ gene"
     rep_origin      3943..4398
                     /direction=RIGHT
                     /label=f1 ori
                     /note="f1 bacteriophage origin of replication; arrow
                     indicates direction of (+) strand synthesis"
     primer_bind     complement(4030..4049)
                     /label=F1ori-R
                     /note="F1 origin, reverse primer"
     primer_bind     4240..4261
                     /label=F1ori-F
                     /note="F1 origin, forward primer"
     promoter        4424..4528
                     /gene="bla"
                     /label=AmpR promoter
     CDS             4529..5389
                     /codon_start=1
                     /gene="bla"
                     /product="beta-lactamase"
                     /label=AmpR
                     /note="confers resistance to ampicillin, carbenicillin, and
                     related antibiotics"
                     /translation="MSIQHFRVALIPFFAAFCLPVFAHPETLVKVKDAEDQLGARVGYI
                     ELDLNSGKILESFRPEERFPMMSTFKVLLCGAVLSRIDAGQEQLGRRIHYSQNDLVEYS
                     PVTEKHLTDGMTVRELCSAAITMSDNTAANLLLTTIGGPKELTAFLHNMGDHVTRLDRW
                     EPELNEAIPNDERDTTMPVAMATTLRKLLTGELLTLASRQQLIDWMEADKVAGPLLRSA
                     LPAGWFIADKSGAGERGSRGIIAALGPDGKPSRIVVIYTTGSQATMDERNRQIAEIGAS
                     LIKHW"
     primer_bind     complement(4747..4766)
                     /label=Amp-R
                     /note="Ampicillin resistance gene, reverse primer"
     rep_origin      5560..6148
                     /direction=RIGHT
                     /label=ori
                     /note="high-copy-number ColE1/pMB1/pBR322/pUC origin of
                     replication"
     primer_bind     6049..6068
                     /label=pBR322ori-F
                     /note="pBR322 origin, forward primer"
     primer_bind     6302..6319
                     /label=L4440
                     /note="L4440 vector, forward primer"
     protein_bind    6436..6457
                     /label=CAP binding site
                     /bound_moiety="E. coli catabolite activator protein"
                     /note="CAP binding activates transcription in the presence
                     of cAMP."
     promoter        6472..6502
                     /label=lac promoter
                     /note="promoter for the E. coli lac operon"
     protein_bind    6510..6526
                     /label=lac operator
                     /bound_moiety="lac repressor encoded by lacI"
                     /note="The lac repressor binds to the lac operator to
                     inhibit transcription in E. coli. This inhibition can be
                     relieved by adding lactose or
                     isopropyl-beta-D-thiogalactopyranoside (IPTG)."
     primer_bind     6515..6537
                     /label=M13/pUC Reverse
                     /note="In lacZ gene"
     primer_bind     6534..6550
                     /label=M13 rev
                     /note="common sequencing primer, one of multiple similar
                     variants"
     primer_bind     6534..6550
                     /label=M13 Reverse
                     /note="In lacZ gene. Also called M13-rev"
     primer_bind     6569..6589
                     /label=T3
                     /note="T3 promoter, forward primer"
     promoter        6571..6589
                     /label=T3 promoter
                     /note="promoter for bacteriophage T3 RNA polymerase"
     promoter        6617..6843
                     /label=RSV promoter
                     /note="Rous sarcoma virus enhancer/promoter"
     LTR             6844..7024
                     /label=5' LTR (truncated)
                     /note="truncated 5' long terminal repeat (LTR) from HIV-1"
     misc_feature    7071..7196
                     /label=HIV-1 Psi
                     /note="packaging signal of human immunodeficiency virus
                     type 1"
     misc_feature    7689..7922
                     /label=RRE
                     /note="The Rev response element (RRE) of HIV-1 allows for
                     Rev-dependent mRNA export from the nucleus to the
                     cytoplasm."
     CDS             8107..8151
                     /codon_start=1
                     /product="antigenic peptide corresponding to amino acids
                     655 to 669 of the HIV envelope protein gp41 (Lutje Hulsik
                     et al., 2013)"
                     /label=gp41 peptide
                     /note="recognized by the 2H10 single-chain llama nanobody"
                     /translation="KNEQELLELDKWASL"
     promoter        8382..8592
                     /label=SV40 promoter
                     /note="SV40 early promoter"
     promoter        8404..8600
                     /label=SV40 promoter
                     /note="SV40 early promoter"
     rep_origin      8451..8586
                     /label=SV40 ori
                     /note="SV40 origin of replication"
     CDS             8632..9234
                     /codon_start=1
                     /gene="pac from Streptomyces alboniger"
                     /product="puromycin N-acetyltransferase"
                     /label=PuroR
                     /note="confers resistance to puromycin"
                     /translation="MTEYKPTVRLATRDDVPRAVRTLAAAFADYPATRHTVDPDRHIER
                     VTELQELFLTRVGLDIGKVWVADDGAAVAVWTTPESVEAGAVFAEIGPRMAELSGSRLA
                     AQQQMEGLLAPHRPKEPAWFLATVGVSPDHQGKGLGSAVVLPGVEAAERAGVPAFLETS
                     APRNLPFYERLGFTVTADVEVPEGPRTWCMTRKPGAS"
     primer_bind     complement(8632..8651)
                     /label=Puro-R
                     /note="Puromycin resistance gene, reverse primer. Also
                     called puro-variant-R"
     primer_bind     9128..9148
                     /label=Puro-F
                     /note="Puromycin resistance gene, forward primer"
     misc_feature    9277..9394
                     /label=cPPT/CTS
                     /note="central polypurine tract and central termination
                     sequence of HIV-1"
ORIGIN
        1 ctcgaggcct gcaggtgcaa agatggataa agttttaaac agagaggaat ctttgcagct
       61 aatggacctt ctaggtcttg aaaggagtgg gaattggctc cggtgcccgt cagtgggcag
      121 agcgcacatc gcccacagtc cccgagaagt tggggggagg ggtcggcaat tgaaccggtg
      181 cctagagaag gtggcgcggg gtaaactggg aaagtgatgt cgtgtactgg ctccgccttt
      241 ttcccgaggg tgggggagaa ccgtatataa gtgcagtagt cgccgtgaac gttctttttc
      301 gcaacgggtt tgccgccaga acacaggtaa gtgccgtgtg tggttcccgc gggcctggcc
      361 tctttacggg ttatggccct tgcgtgcctt gaattacttc cacctggctg cagtacgtga
      421 ttcttgatcc cgagcttcgg gttggaagtg ggtgggagag ttcgaggcct tgcgcttaag
      481 gagccccttc gcctcgtgct tgagttgagg cctggcctgg gcgctggggc cgccgcgtgc
      541 gaatctggtg gcaccttcgc gcctgtctcg ctgctttcga taagtctcta gccatttaaa
      601 atttttgatg acctgctgcg acgctttttt tctggcaaga tagtcttgta aatgcgggcc
      661 aagatctgca cactggtatt tcggtttttg gggccgcggg cggcgacggg gcccgtgcgt
      721 cccagcgcac atgttcggcg aggcggggcc tgcgagcgcg gccaccgaga atcggacggg
      781 ggtagtctca agctggccgg cctgctctgg tgcctggcct cgcgccgccg tgtatcgccc
      841 cgccctgggc ggcaaggctg gcccggtcgg caccagttgc gtgagcggaa agatggccgc
      901 ttcccggccc tgctgcaggg agctcaaaat ggaggacgcg gcgctcggga gagcgggcgg
      961 gtgagtcacc cacacaaagg aaaagggcct ttccgtcctc agccgtcgct tcatgtgact
     1021 ccacggagta ccgggcgccg tccaggcacc tcgattagtt ctcgagcttt tggagtacgt
     1081 cgtctttagg ttggggggag gggttttatg cgatggagtt tccccacact gagtgggtgg
     1141 agactgaagt taggccagct tggcacttga tgtaattctc cttggaattt gccctttttg
     1201 agtttggatc ttggttcatt ctcaagcctc agacagtggt tcaaagtttt tttcttccat
     1261 ttcaggtgtc gtgaggctag catcgattga tcaacaagtt tgtacaaaaa agcaggctac
     1321 aaaatgtggc agctctgggc ctccctctgc tgcctgctgg tgttggccaa tgcccggagc
     1381 aggccctctt tccatccctt aagcgatgag ctggtcaact atgtcaacaa acggaatacc
     1441 acgtggcagg ccgggcacaa cttctacaac gtggacatga gctacttgaa gaggctatgt
     1501 ggtaccttcc tgggtgggcc caagccaccc cagagagtta tgtttaccga ggacctgnnn
     1561 nnnnnnnnnn nnnnnnnnnn nnnnnnnnnn nnnnnnnnnn nnnnnnnnnn nnnnnnnnnn
     1621 nnnnnnnnnn nnnnnnnnnn nnnnnnnnnn nnnnnnnnnn nnnnnnnnnn nnnnnnnnnn
     1681 nnnnnnnnnn nnnnnnnnnn nnnnnnnnnn nnnnnnnnnn nnnnnnnnnn nnnnnnnnnn
     1741 nnnnnnnnnn nnnnnnnnnn nnnnnnnnnn nnnnnnnnnn nnnnnnnnnn nnnnnnnnnn
     1801 nnnnnnnnnn nnnnnnnnnn nnnnnnnnnn nnnnnnnnnn nnnnnnnnnn nnnnnnnnnn
     1861 nnnnnnnnnn nnnnnnnnnn nnnnnnnnnn nnnnnnnnnn nnnnnnnnnn nnnnnnnnnn
     1921 nnnnnnnnnn nnnnnnnnnn nnnnnnnnnn nnnnnnnnnn nnnnnnnnnn nnnnnnnnnn
     1981 nnnnnnnnnn nnnnnnnnnn nnnnnnnnnn nnnnnnnnnn nnnnnnnnnn nnnnnnnnnn
     2041 nnnnnnnnnn nnnnnnnnnn nnnnnnnnnn nnnnnnnnnn nnnnnnnnnn nnnnnnnnnn
     2101 nnnnnnnnnn nnnnnnnnnn nnnnnnnnnn nnnnnnnnnn nnnnnnnnnn nnnnnnnnnn
     2161 nnnnnnnnnn nnnnnnnnnn nnnnnnnnnn nnnnnnnnnn nnnnnnnnnn nnnnnnnnnn
     2221 nnnnnnnnnn nnnnnnnnnn nnnnnnnnnn nnnnnnnnnn nnnnnnnnnn nnnnnnnnnn
     2281 nnnnnnnnnn nnnnnnnnnn nnnnnnnnnn nnnnnnnnnn nncagtactg ggaaaagatc
     2341 taaaacccag ctttcttgta caaagtggtt gatatcggta agcctatccc taaccctctc
     2401 ctcggtctcg attctacgta gtaatgaact agtaccggtt aagtcgacaa tcaacgcgtt
     2461 aagtcgacaa tcaacctctg gattacaaaa tttgtgaaag attgactggt attcttaact
     2521 atgttgctcc ttttacgcta tgtggatacg ctgctttaat gcctttgtat catgctattg
     2581 cttcccgtat ggctttcatt ttctcctcct tgtataaatc ctggttgctg tctctttatg
     2641 aggagttgtg gcccgttgtc aggcaacgtg gcgtggtgtg cactgtgttt gctgacgcaa
     2701 cccccactgg ttggggcatt gccaccacct gtcagctcct ttccgggact ttcgctttcc
     2761 ccctccctat tgccacggcg gaactcatcg ccgcctgcct tgcccgctgc tggacagggg
     2821 ctcggctgtt gggcactgac aattccgtgg tgttgtcggg gaaatcatcg tcctttcctt
     2881 ggctgctcgc ctgtgttgcc acctggattc tgcgcgggac gtccttctgc tacgtccctt
     2941 cggccctcaa tccagcggac cttccttccc gcggcctgct gccggctctg cggcctcttc
     3001 cgcgtcttcg ccttcgccct cagacgagtc ggatctccct ttgggccgcc tccccgcgtc
     3061 gactttaaga ccaatgactt acaaggcagc tgtagatctt agccactttt taaaagaaaa
     3121 ggggggactg gaagggctaa ttcactccca acgaagacaa gatctgcttt ttgcttgtac
     3181 tgggtctctc tggttagacc agatctgagc ctgggagctc tctggctaac tagggaaccc
     3241 actgcttaag cctcaataaa gcttgccttg agtgcttcaa gtagtgtgtg cccgtctgtt
     3301 gtgtgactct ggtaactaga gatccctcag acccttttag tcagtgtgga aaatctctag
     3361 cagtacgtat agtagttcat gtcatcttat tattcagtat ttataacttg caaagaaatg
     3421 aatatcagag agtgagagga acttgtttat tgcagcttat aatggttaca aataaagcaa
     3481 tagcatcaca aatttcacaa ataaagcatt tttttcactg cattctagtt gtggtttgtc
     3541 caaactcatc aatgtatctt atcatgtctg gctctagcta tcccgcccct aactccgccc
     3601 atcccgcccc taactccgcc cagttccgcc cattctccgc cccatggctg actaattttt
     3661 tttatttatg cagaggccga ggccgcctcg gcctctgagc tattccagaa gtagtgagga
     3721 ggcttttttg gaggcctagg gacgtaccca attcgcccta tagtgagtcg tattacgcgc
     3781 gctcactggc cgtcgtttta caacgtcgtg actgggaaaa ccctggcgtt acccaactta
     3841 atcgccttgc agcacatccc cctttcgcca gctggcgtaa tagcgaagag gcccgcaccg
     3901 atcgcccttc ccaacagttg cgcagcctga atggcgaatg ggnnnnnnnn nnnnnnnnnn
     3961 nnnnnnnnnn nnnnnnnnnn nnnnnnnnnn nnnnnnnnnn nnnnnnnnnn nnnnnnnnnn
     4021 nnnnnnnnnn nnnnnnnnnn nnnnnnnnnn nnnnnnnnnn nnnnnncnnn nnnnnnnnnn
     4081 nnnnnnnnnn nnnnnnnnnn nnnnnnnnnn nnnnnnnnnn nnnnnnnnnn nnnnnnnnnn
     4141 nnnnnnnnnn nnnnnnnnan nnnnnnnnnn nnnnnnnnnn nnnnnnnnnn nnnnnnnnnn
     4201 nnnnnnnncc tttgacgttg gagtccacgt tctttaatag tggactcttg ttccaaactg
     4261 gaacaacact caaccctatc tcggtctatt cttttgattt ataagggatt ttgccgattt
     4321 cggcctattg gttaaaaaat gagctgattt aacaaaaatt taacgcgaat tttaacaaaa
     4381 tattaacgct tacaatttag gtggcacttt tcggggaaat gtgcgcggaa cccctatttg
     4441 tttatttttc taaatacatt caaatatgta tccgctcatg agacaataac cctgataaat
     4501 gcttcaataa tattgaaaaa ggaagagtat gagtattcaa catttccgtg tcgcccttat
     4561 tccctttttt gcggcatttt gccttcctgt ttttgctcac ccagaaacgc tggtgaaagt
     4621 aaaagatgct gaagatcagt tgggtgcacg agtgggttac atcgaactgg atctcaacag
     4681 cggtaagatc cttgagagtt ttcgccccga agaacgtttt ccaatgatga gcacttttaa
     4741 agttctgcta tgtggcgcgg tattatcccg tattgacgcc gggcaagagc aactcggtcg
     4801 ccgcatacac tattctcaga atgacttggt tgagtactca ccagtcacag aaaagcatct
     4861 tacggatggc atgacagtaa gagaattatg cagtgctgcc ataaccatga gtgataacac
     4921 tgcggccaac ttacttctga caacgatcgg aggaccgaag gagctaaccg cttttttgca
     4981 caacatgggg gatcatgtaa ctcgccttga tcgttgggaa ccggagctga atgaagccat
     5041 accaaacgac gagcgtgaca ccacgatgcc tgtagcaatg gcaacaacgt tgcgcaaact
     5101 attaactggc gaactactta ctctagcttc ccggcaacaa ttaatagact ggatggaggc
     5161 ggataaagtt gcaggaccac ttctgcgctc ggcccttccg gctggctggt ttattgctga
     5221 taaatctgga gccggtgagc gtgggtctcg cggtatcatt gcagcactgg ggccagatgg
     5281 taagccctcc cgtatcgtag ttatctacac gacggggagt caggcaacta tggatgaacg
     5341 aaatagacag atcgctgaga taggtgcctc actgattaag cattggtaac tgtcagacca
     5401 agtttactca tatatacttt agattgattt aaaacttcat ttttaattta aaaggatcta
     5461 ggtgaagatc ctttttgata atctcatgac caaaatccct taacgtgagt tttcgttcca
     5521 ctgagcgtca gaccccgtag aaaagatcaa aggatcttct tgagatcctt tttttctgcg
     5581 cgtaatctgc tgcttgcaaa caaaaaaacc accgctacca gcggtggttt gtttgccgga
     5641 tcaagagcta ccaactcttt ttccgaaggt aactggcttc agcagagcgc agataccaaa
     5701 tactgttctt ctagtgtagc cgtagttagg ccaccacttc aagaactctg tagcaccgcc
     5761 tacatacctc gctctgctaa tcctgttacc agtggctgct gccagtggcg ataagtcgtg
     5821 tcttaccggg ttggactcaa gacgatagtt accggataag gcgcagcggt cgggctgaac
     5881 ggggggttcg tgcacacagc ccagcttgga gcgaacgacc tacaccgaac tgagatacct
     5941 acagcgtgag ctatgagaaa gcgccacgct tcccgaaggg agaaaggcgg acaggtatcc
     6001 ggtaagcggc agggtcggaa caggagagcg cacgagggag cttccagggg gaaacgcctg
     6061 gtatctttat agtcctgtcg ggtttcgcca cctctgactt gagcgtcgat ttttgtgatg
     6121 ctcgtcaggg gggcggagcc tatggaaaaa cgccagcaac gcggcctttt tacggttcct
     6181 ggccttttgc tggccttttg ctcacatgtt ctttcctgcg ttatcccctg attctgtgga
     6241 taaccgtatt accgcctttg agtgagctga taccgctcgc cgcagccgaa cgaccgagcg
     6301 cagcgagtca gtgagcgagg aagcggaaga gcgcccaata cgcaaaccgc ctctccccgc
     6361 gcgttggccg attcattaat gcagctggca cgacaggttt cccgactgga aagcgggcag
     6421 tgagcgcaac gcaattaatg tgagttagct cactcattag gcaccccagg ctttacactt
     6481 tatgcttccg gctcgtatgt tgtgtggaat tgtgagcgga taacaatttc acacaggaaa
     6541 cagctatgac catgattacg ccaagcgcgc aattaaccct cactaaaggg aacaaaagct
     6601 ggagctgcaa gcttaatgta gtcttatgca atactcttgt agtcttgcaa catggtaacg
     6661 atgagttagc aacatgcctt acaaggagag aaaaagcacc gtgcatgccg attggtggaa
     6721 gtaaggtggt acgatcgtgc cttattagga aggcaacaga cgggtctgac atggattgga
     6781 cgaaccactg aattgccgca ttgcagagat attgtattta agtgcctagc tcgatacata
     6841 aacgggtctc tctggttaga ccagatctga gcctgggagc tctctggcta actagggaac
     6901 ccactgctta agcctcaata aagcttgcct tgagtgcttc aagtagtgtg tgcccgtctg
     6961 ttgtgtgact ctggtaacta gagatccctc agaccctttt agtcagtgtg gaaaatctct
     7021 agcagtggcg cccgaacagg gacttgaaag cgaaagggaa accagaggag ctctctcgac
     7081 gcaggactcg gcttgctgaa gcgcgcacgg caagaggcga ggggcggcga ctggtgagta
     7141 cgccaaaaat tttgactagc ggaggctaga aggagagaga tgggtgcgag agcgtcagta
     7201 ttaagcgggg gagaattaga tcgcgatggg aaaaaattcg gttaaggcca gggggaaaga
     7261 aaaaatataa attaaaacat atagtatggg caagcaggga gctagaacga ttcgcagtta
     7321 atcctggcct gttagaaaca tcagaaggct gtagacaaat actgggacag ctacaaccat
     7381 cccttcagac aggatcagaa gaacttagat cattatataa tacagtagca accctctatt
     7441 gtgtgcatca aaggatagag ataaaagaca ccaaggaagc tttagacaag atagaggaag
     7501 agcaaaacaa aagtaagacc accgcacagc aagcggccgc tgatcttcag acctggagga
     7561 ggagatatga gggacaattg gagaagtgaa ttatataaat ataaagtagt aaaaattgaa
     7621 ccattaggag tagcacccac caaggcaaag agaagagtgg tgcagagaga aaaaagagca
     7681 gtgggaatag gagctttgtt ccttgggttc ttgggagcag caggaagcac tatgggcgca
     7741 gcgtcaatga cgctgacggt acaggccaga caattattgt ctggtatagt gcagcagcag
     7801 aacaatttgc tgagggctat tgaggcgcaa cagcatctgt tgcaactcac agtctggggc
     7861 atcaagcagc tccaggcaag aatcctggct gtggaaagat acctaaagga tcaacagctc
     7921 ctggggattt ggggttgctc tggaaaactc atttgcacca ctgctgtgcc ttggaatgct
     7981 agttggagta ataaatctct ggaacagatt tggaatcaca cgacctggat ggagtgggac
     8041 agagaaatta acaattacac aagcttaata cactccttaa ttgaagaatc gcaaaaccag
     8101 caagaaaaga atgaacaaga attattggaa ttagataaat gggcaagttt gtggaattgg
     8161 tttaacataa caaattggct gtggtatata aaattattca taatgatagt aggaggcttg
     8221 gtaggtttaa gaatagtttt tgctgtactt tctatagtga atagagttag gcagggatat
     8281 tcaccattat cgtttcagac ccacctccca accccgaggg gacccatgca ttgcatctca
     8341 attagtcagc aaccaggtgt ggaaagtccc caggctcccc agcaggcaga agtatgcaaa
     8401 gcatgcgtct caattagtca gcaaccatag tcccgcccct aactccgccc atcccgcccc
     8461 taactccgcc cagttccgcc cattctccgc cccatggctg actaattttt tttatttatg
     8521 cagaggccga ggccgcctcg gcctctgagc tattccagaa gtagtgagga ggcttttttg
     8581 gaggcctagg cttttgcaaa aagctttcta gaggtaccac cggagcttac catgaccgag
     8641 tacaagccca cggtgcgcct cgccacccgc gacgacgtcc ccagggccgt acgcaccctc
     8701 gccgccgcgt tcgccgacta ccccgccacg cgccacaccg tcgatccgga ccgccacatc
     8761 gagcgggtca ccgagctgca agaactcttc ctcacgcgcg tcgggctcga catcggcaag
     8821 gtgtgggtcg cggacgacgg cgccgccgtg gcggtctgga ccacgccgga gagcgtcgaa
     8881 gcgggggcgg tgttcgccga gatcggcccg cgcatggccg agttgagcgg ttcccggctg
     8941 gccgcgcagc aacagatgga aggcctcctg gcgccgcacc ggcccaagga gcccgcgtgg
     9001 ttcctggcca ccgtcggcgt ctcgcccgac caccagggca agggtctggg cagcgccgtc
     9061 gtgctccccg gagtggaggc ggccgagcgc gccggggtgc ccgccttcct ggagacctcc
     9121 gcgccccgca acctcccctt ctacgagcgg ctcggcttca ccgtcaccgc cgacgtcgag
     9181 gtgcccgaag gaccgcgcac ctggtgcatg acccgcaagc ccggtgccag ttaacgaatt
     9241 ctagatcttg agacaaatgg cagtattcat ccacaatttt aaaagaaaag gggggattgg
     9301 ggggtacagt gcaggggaaa gaatagtaga cataatagca acagacatac aaactaaaga
     9361 attacaaaaa caaattacaa aaattcaaaa ttttcgggtt tattacaggg acagcagaga
     9421 tccactttgg cgccgg
//
