[The description below was written by a language model from this plasmid's Addgene catalogue record and the feature table of its GenBank file.]
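Description:
pLEX307-CTSB-puro is a 9.4 kb third-generation-style, self-inactivating HIV-1 lentiviral expression plasmid built on the pLEX307 backbone for constitutive expression of human cathepsin B (CTSB) in mammalian cells. In bacteria it is maintained through a high-copy ColE1/pUC origin and selected with ampicillin via the bla gene. An f1 origin is also present, along with residual lac, T7 and T3 promoter elements from the cloning backbone. The viral genome is transcribed from an RSV promoter fused to a truncated 5' LTR. It carries the Psi packaging signal, the Rev response element for Rev-dependent nuclear export, a cPPT/CTS element and a U3-deleted 3' LTR followed by an SV40 polyadenylation signal.

Two expression units sit between the LTRs. An SV40 early promoter drives puromycin N-acetyltransferase, allowing selection of transduced cells. Downstream, the human EF-1-alpha promoter with its first intron drives the CTSB open reading frame, which was introduced by Gateway recombination and is flanked by attB1 and attB2 sites. The feature table does not annotate the CTSB coding sequence itself, only the interval between the att sites. A V5 epitope tag lies just after attB2, but the record does not state whether the insert reads through into it. A WPRE follows to enhance transcript stability and expression.

The GenBank reference title places the plasmid in a collection of coronavirus host receptors and proteases, consistent with use in generating stable CTSB-overexpressing cell lines. The depositors warn that the backbone is prone to recombination, usually between the LTRs and occasionally between the Gateway sites, so plasmid integrity should be verified.
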