Addgene plasmid #158463: pLEX307-CTSB-puro
Purpose: Constitutive lentiviral expression of human CTSB.
Depositing lab: Alejandro Chavez & Sho Iketani. Depositing organization: Columbia University.
Backbone
  Vector backbone: pLEX307
  Vector type: Mammalian Expression, Lentiviral
  Selectable markers: Puromycin
Growth in bacteria
  Bacterial resistance: Ampicillin, 100 μg/mL
  Growth temperature: 30°C
  Growth strain: NEB Stable
  Copy number: High Copy
Gene/Insert
  Gene/Insert name: CTSB
  Species: H. sapiens (human)
  Entrez Gene: CTSB (a.k.a. APPS, CPSB, KWE, RECEUP)
  Cloning method: Gateway Cloning
  Sequencing primers: 5′ EF1a-F; 3′ WPRE-R
Terms and licenses: Academic/Nonprofit Terms; Industry Terms: Not Available to Industry
Depositor comments: The authors have noticed that recombination within the pLEX307 backbone can occur. All users are advised to sequence the vectors and restriction digest them and run them on a gel to ensure they show the expected full length insert and plasmid size. In cases where recombination has occurred, it is typically between the viral LTR elements in the vector, although recombination between the gateway cloning sites has also been observed.
How to cite: pLEX307-CTSB-puro was a gift from Alejandro Chavez & Sho Iketani (Addgene plasmid # 158463 ; http://n2t.net/addgene:158463 ; RRID:Addgene_158463)
